LOCUS       Exported 7143 bp ds-DNA circular SYN 12-MAY-2021
DEFINITION  synthetic circular DNA
ACCESSION   .
VERSION     .
KEYWORDS    ArcLight-A242
SOURCE      synthetic DNA construct
  ORGANISM  synthetic DNA construct
REFERENCE   1 (bases 1 to 7143)
  AUTHORS   Jin L, Han Z, Platisa J, Wooltorton JR, Cohen LB, Pieribone VA
  TITLE     Single action potentials and subthreshold electrical events imaged
            in neurons with a fluorescent protein voltage probe.
  JOURNAL   Neuron. 2012 Sep 6;75(5):779-85.
  PUBMED    22958819
REFERENCE   2 (bases 1 to 7143)
  AUTHORS   .
  TITLE     Direct Submission
  JOURNAL   Exported May 12, 2021 from SnapGene Server 1.1.58
            http://www.snapgene.com
FEATURES             Location/Qualifiers
     source          1..7143
                     /organism="synthetic DNA construct"
                     /mol_type="other DNA"
     promoter        35..53
                     /label=SP6 promoter
                     /note="promoter for bacteriophage SP6 RNA polymerase"
     primer_bind     35..52
                     /label=SP6
                     /note="SP6 promoter, forward primer"
     CDS             799..1515
                     /codon_start=1
                     /product="pH-sensitive mutant of green fluorescent protein
                     (Ng et al., 2002)"
                     /label=superecliptic pHluorin
                     /note="excited strongly by blue light at neutral pH but
                     minimally fluorescent at acidic pH"
                     /translation="MSKGEELFTGVVPILVELDGDVNGHKFSVSGEGEGDATYGKLTLK
                     FICTTGKLPVPWPTLVTTLTYGVQCFSRYPDHMKRHDFFKSAMPEGYVQERTIFFKDDG
                     NYKTRAEVKFEGDTLVNRIELKGIDFKEDGNILGHKLEYNYNDHQVYIMADKQKNGIKA
                     NFKIRHNIEDGGVQLADHYQQNTPIGDGPVLLPDNHYLFTTSTLSKDPNEKRDHMVLLE
                     FVTADGITHGMDELYK"
     primer_bind     complement(829..857)
                     /label=GFP-R
                     /note="GFP, reverse primer. Does NOT anneal to EGFP"
     primer_bind     1452..1472
                     /label=GFP-F
                     /note="GFP, forward primer. Does NOT anneal to EGFP"
     promoter        complement(1523..1540)
                     /label=T7 promoter
                     /note="promoter for bacteriophage T7 RNA polymerase"
     polyA_signal    1545..1679
                     /label=SV40 poly(A) signal
                     /note="SV40 polyadenylation signal"
     primer_bind     complement(1784..1804)
                     /label=pBABE 3'
                     /note="SV40 enhancer, reverse primer for pBABE vectors"
     promoter        1789..2118
                     /label=SV40 promoter
                     /note="SV40 enhancer and early promoter"
     rep_origin      1969..2104
                     /label=SV40 ori
                     /note="SV40 origin of replication"
     primer_bind     2031..2050
                     /label=SV40pro-F
                     /note="SV40 promoter/origin, forward primer"
     CDS             2167..3192
                     /codon_start=1
                     /gene="aph(4)-Ia"
                     /product="aminoglycoside phosphotransferase from E. coli"
                     /label=HygR
                     /note="confers resistance to hygromycin"
                     /translation="MKKPELTATSVEKFLIEKFDSVSDLMQLSEGEESRAFSFDVGGRG
                     YVLRVNSCADGFYKDRYVYRHFASAALPIPEVLDIGEFSESLTYCISRRAQGVTLQDLP
                     ETELPAVLQPVAEAMDAIAAADLSQTSGFGPFGPQGIGQYTTWRDFICAIADPHVYHWQ
                     TVMDDTVSASVAQALDELMLWAEDCPEVRHLVHADFGSNNVLTDNGRITAVIDWSEAMF
                     GDSQYEVANIFFWRPWLACMEQQTRYFERRHPELAGSPRLRAYMLRIGLDQLYQSLVDG
                     NFDDAAWAQGRCDAIVRSGAGTVGRTQIARRSAAVWTDGCVEVLADSGNRRPSTRPRAK
                     E"
     polyA_signal    3322..3443
                     /label=SV40 poly(A) signal
                     /note="SV40 polyadenylation signal"
     primer_bind     complement(3481..3497)
                     /label=M13 rev
                     /note="common sequencing primer, one of multiple similar
                     variants"
     primer_bind     complement(3481..3497)
                     /label=M13 Reverse
                     /note="In lacZ gene. Also called M13-rev"
     primer_bind     complement(3494..3516)
                     /label=M13/pUC Reverse
                     /note="In lacZ gene"
     protein_bind    3505..3521
                     /label=lac operator
                     /bound_moiety="lac repressor encoded by lacI"
                     /note="The lac repressor binds to the lac operator to
                     inhibit transcription in E. coli. This inhibition can be
                     relieved by adding lactose or
                     isopropyl-beta-D-thiogalactopyranoside (IPTG)."
     promoter        complement(3529..3559)
                     /label=lac promoter
                     /note="promoter for the E. coli lac operon"
     protein_bind    3574..3595
                     /label=CAP binding site
                     /bound_moiety="E. coli catabolite activator protein"
                     /note="CAP binding activates transcription in the presence
                     of cAMP."
     primer_bind     complement(3712..3729)
                     /label=L4440
                     /note="L4440 vector, forward primer"
     rep_origin      complement(3883..4471)
                     /direction=LEFT
                     /label=ori
                     /note="high-copy-number ColE1/pMB1/pBR322/pUC origin of
                     replication"
     primer_bind     complement(3963..3982)
                     /label=pBR322ori-F
                     /note="pBR322 origin, forward primer"
     CDS             complement(4642..5502)
                     /codon_start=1
                     /gene="bla"
                     /product="beta-lactamase"
                     /label=AmpR
                     /note="confers resistance to ampicillin, carbenicillin, and
                     related antibiotics"
                     /translation="MSIQHFRVALIPFFAAFCLPVFAHPETLVKVKDAEDQLGARVGYI
                     ELDLNSGKILESFRPEERFPMMSTFKVLLCGAVLSRIDAGQEQLGRRIHYSQNDLVEYS
                     PVTEKHLTDGMTVRELCSAAITMSDNTAANLLLTTIGGPKELTAFLHNMGDHVTRLDRW
                     EPELNEAIPNDERDTTMPVAMATTLRKLLTGELLTLASRQQLIDWMEADKVAGPLLRSA
                     LPAGWFIADKSGAGERGSRGIIAALGPDGKPSRIVVIYTTGSQATMDERNRQIAEIGAS
                     LIKHW"
     primer_bind     5265..5284
                     /label=Amp-R
                     /note="Ampicillin resistance gene, reverse primer"
     promoter        complement(5503..5607)
                     /gene="bla"
                     /label=AmpR promoter
     rep_origin      complement(5633..6088)
                     /direction=LEFT
                     /label=f1 ori
                     /note="f1 bacteriophage origin of replication; arrow
                     indicates direction of (+) strand synthesis"
     primer_bind     complement(5770..5791)
                     /label=F1ori-F
                     /note="F1 origin, forward primer"
     primer_bind     5982..6001
                     /label=F1ori-R
                     /note="F1 origin, reverse primer"
     promoter        6166..7143
                     /label=CMV IE94 promoter
                     /note="enhancer/promoter region of simian cytomegalovirus
                     major immediate early transcription unit IE94"
ORIGIN
        1 cgccattctg cctggggacg tcggagctag cttgatttag gtgacactat agaatacaag
       61 cttatggagg gattcgacgg ttcagatttt agtcctccag ctgatttagt tggcgttgac
      121 ggtgcagtca tgcggaacgt cgttgacgtc acgataaatg gtgacgtcac tgctccgccg
      181 aaagctgcgc caagaaaaag tgaatcggta aagaaagttc attggaatga tgtagaccaa
      241 ggaccgagtg aaaaaccaga gacaagacag gaggaacgaa tagatatacc cgagatttca
      301 ggtctatggt ggggcgagaa tgaacatgga gtggacgatg ggagaatgga gatacctact
      361 actggtgtag gtcgcgtcca gtttcgtgtc cgagcagtga ttgatcatct agggatgcga
      421 gtctttggag tcttcctaat tttcttggac atcatcctca tgatcattga tctcagtctt
      481 ccaggaaaaa gtgaatcttc acaatccttt tatgacggga tggctttggc tctttcttgt
      541 tatttcatgc tggatttagg attaaggata tttgcctacg ggcccaagaa tttcttcacc
      601 aacccctggg aggttgctga tggtttgatt atcgttgtca cattcgtcgt cacgatattt
      661 tacactgtgt tagatgaata cgtgcaagaa acaggagccg atggtttggg gcaattggtt
      721 gtgttggccc gtttgctgcg tgtggttcga ttagcaagaa tattttattc ccaccaacaa
      781 atgaaggctg gggatcccat gagtaaagga gaagaacttt tcactggagt tgtcccaatt
      841 cttgttgaat tagatggtga tgttaatggg cacaaatttt ctgtcagtgg agagggtgaa
      901 ggtgatgcaa catacggaaa acttaccctt aaatttattt gcactactgg aaaactacct
      961 gttccatggc caacacttgt cactacttta acttatggtg ttcaatgctt ttcaagatac
     1021 ccagatcata tgaaacggca tgactttttc aagagtgcca tgcccgaagg ttatgtacag
     1081 gaaagaacta tatttttcaa agatgacggg aactacaaga cacgtgctga agtcaagttt
     1141 gaaggtgata cccttgttaa tagaatcgag ttaaaaggta ttgattttaa agaagatgga
     1201 aacattcttg gacacaaatt ggaatacaac tataacgatc accaggtgta catcatggca
     1261 gacaaacaaa agaatggaat caaagctaac ttcaaaatta gacacaacat tgaagatgga
     1321 ggcgttcaac tagcagacca ttatcaacaa aatactccaa ttggcgatgg gcccgtcctt
     1381 ttaccagaca accattacct gtttacaact tctactcttt cgaaagatcc caacgaaaag
     1441 agagaccaca tggtccttct tgagtttgta acagctgatg ggattacaca tggcatggat
     1501 gaactataca aatgatctag aactatagtg agtcgtatta cgtagatcca gacatgataa
     1561 gatacattga tgagtttgga caaaccacaa ctagaatgca gtgaaaaaaa tgctttattt
     1621 gtgaaatttg tgatgctatt gctttatttg taaccattat aagctgcaat aaacaagtta
     1681 acaacaacaa ttgcattcat tttatgtttc aggttcaggg ggaggtgtgg gaggtttttt
     1741 aattgatatc cgcggcgcca atgcattggg cccggtaccc tgtggaatgt gtgtcagtta
     1801 gggtgtggaa agtccccagg ctccccagca ggcagaagta tgcaaagcat gcatctcaat
     1861 tagtcagcaa ccaggtgtgg aaagtcccca ggctccccag caggcagaag tatgcaaagc
     1921 atgcatctca attagtcagc aaccatagtc ccgcccctaa ctccgcccat cccgccccta
     1981 actccgccca gttccgccca ttctccgccc catggctgac taattttttt tatttatgca
     2041 gaggccgagg ccgcctctgc ctctgagcta ttccagaagt agtgaggagg cttttttgga
     2101 ggcctaggct tttgcaaaaa gctcccggga gcttgtatat ccattttcgg atctgatcag
     2161 cacgtgatga aaaagcctga actcaccgcg acgtctgtcg agaagtttct gatcgaaaag
     2221 ttcgacagcg tctccgacct gatgcagctc tcggagggcg aagaatctcg tgctttcagc
     2281 ttcgatgtag gagggcgtgg atatgtcctg cgggtaaata gctgcgccga tggtttctac
     2341 aaagatcgtt atgtttatcg gcactttgca tcggccgcgc tcccgattcc ggaagtgctt
     2401 gacattgggg aattcagcga gagcctgacc tattgcatct cccgccgtgc acagggtgtc
     2461 acgttgcaag acctgcctga aaccgaactg cccgctgttc tgcagccggt cgcggaggcc
     2521 atggatgcga tcgctgcggc cgatcttagc cagacgagcg ggttcggccc attcggaccg
     2581 caaggaatcg gtcaatacac tacatggcgt gatttcatat gcgcgattgc tgatccccat
     2641 gtgtatcact ggcaaactgt gatggacgac accgtcagtg cgtccgtcgc gcaggctctc
     2701 gatgagctga tgctttgggc cgaggactgc cccgaagtcc ggcacctcgt gcacgcggat
     2761 ttcggctcca acaatgtcct gacggacaat ggccgcataa cagcggtcat tgactggagc
     2821 gaggcgatgt tcggggattc ccaatacgag gtcgccaaca tcttcttctg gaggccgtgg
     2881 ttggcttgta tggagcagca gacgcgctac ttcgagcgga ggcatccgga gcttgcagga
     2941 tcgccgcggc tccgggcgta tatgctccgc attggtcttg accaactcta tcagagcttg
     3001 gttgacggca atttcgatga tgcagcttgg gcgcagggtc gatgcgacgc aatcgtccga
     3061 tccggagccg ggactgtcgg gcgtacacaa atcgcccgca gaagcgcggc cgtctggacc
     3121 gatggctgtg tagaagtact cgccgatagt ggaaaccgac gccccagcac tcgtccgagg
     3181 gcaaaggaat agcacgtgct acgagatttc gattccaccg ccgccttcta tgaaaggttg
     3241 ggcttcggaa tcgttttccg ggacgccggc tggatgatcc tccagcgcgg ggatctcatg
     3301 ctggagttct tcgcccaccc caacttgttt attgcagctt ataatggtta caaataaagc
     3361 aatagcatca caaatttcac aaataaagca tttttttcac tgcattctag ttgtggtttg
     3421 tccaaactca tcaatgtatc ttatcatgtc tgtataccgt acgcgcttgg cgtaatcatg
     3481 gtcatagctg tttcctgtgt gaaattgtta tccgctcaca attccacaca acatacgagc
     3541 cgggagcata aagtgtaaag cctggggtgc ctaatgagtg agctaactca cattaattgc
     3601 gttgcgctca ctgcccgctt tccagtcggg aaacctgtcg tgccagctgc attaatgaat
     3661 cggccaacgc gcggggagag gcggtttgcg tattgggcgc tcttccgctt cctcgctcac
     3721 tgactcgctg cgctcggtcg ttcggctgcg gcgagcggta tcagctcact caaaggcggt
     3781 aatacggtta tccacagaat caggggataa cgcaggaaag aacatgtgag caaaaggcca
     3841 gcaaaaggcc aggaaccgta aaaaggccgc gttgctggcg tttttccata ggctccgccc
     3901 ccctgacgag catcacaaaa atcgacgctc aagtcagagg tggcgaaacc cgacaggact
     3961 ataaagatac caggcgtttc cccctggaag ctccctcgtg cgctctcctg ttccgaccct
     4021 gccgcttacc ggatacctgt ccgcctttct cccttcggga agcgtggcgc tttctcatag
     4081 ctcacgctgt aggtatctca gttcggtgta ggtcgttcgc tccaagctgg gctgtgtgca
     4141 cgaacccccc gttcagcccg accgctgcgc cttatccggt aactatcgtc ttgagtccaa
     4201 cccggtaaga cacgacttat cgccactggc agcagccact ggtaacagga ttagcagagc
     4261 gaggtatgta ggcggtgcta cagagttctt gaagtggtgg cctaactacg gctacactag
     4321 aagaacagta tttggtatct gcgctctgct gaagccagtt accttcggaa aaagagttgg
     4381 tagctcttga tccggcaaac aaaccaccgc tggtagcggt ggtttttttg tttgcaagca
     4441 gcagattacg cgcagaaaaa aaggatctca agaagatcct ttgatctttt ctacggggtc
     4501 tgacgctcag tggaacgaaa actcacgtta agggattttg gtcatgagat tatcaaaaag
     4561 gatcttcacc tagatccttt taaattaaaa atgaagtttt aaatcaatct aaagtatata
     4621 tgagtaaact tggtctgaca gttaccaatg cttaatcagt gaggcaccta tctcagcgat
     4681 ctgtctattt cgttcatcca tagttgcctg actccccgtc gtgtagataa ctacgatacg
     4741 ggagggctta ccatctggcc ccagtgctgc aatgataccg cgagacccac gctcaccggc
     4801 tccagattta tcagcaataa accagccagc cggaagggcc gagcgcagaa gtggtcctgc
     4861 aactttatcc gcctccatcc agtctattaa ttgttgccgg gaagctagag taagtagttc
     4921 gccagttaat agtttgcgca acgttgttgc cattgctaca ggcatcgtgg tgtcacgctc
     4981 gtcgtttggt atggcttcat tcagctccgg ttcccaacga tcaaggcgag ttacatgatc
     5041 ccccatgttg tgcaaaaaag cggttagctc cttcggtcct ccgatcgttg tcagaagtaa
     5101 gttggccgca gtgttatcac tcatggttat ggcagcactg cataattctc ttactgtcat
     5161 gccatccgta agatgctttt ctgtgactgg tgagtactca accaagtcat tctgagaata
     5221 gtgtatgcgg cgaccgagtt gctcttgccc ggcgtcaata cgggataata ccgcgccaca
     5281 tagcagaact ttaaaagtgc tcatcattgg aaaacgttct tcggggcgaa aactctcaag
     5341 gatcttaccg ctgttgagat ccagttcgat gtaacccact cgtgcaccca actgatcttc
     5401 agcatctttt actttcacca gcgtttctgg gtgagcaaaa acaggaaggc aaaatgccgc
     5461 aaaaaaggga ataagggcga cacggaaatg ttgaatactc atactcttcc tttttcaata
     5521 ttattgaagc atttatcagg gttattgtct catgagcgga tacatatttg aatgtattta
     5581 gaaaaataaa caaatagggg ttccgcgcac atttccccga aaagtgccac ctaaattgta
     5641 agcgttaata ttttgttaaa attcgcgtta aatttttgtt aaatcagctc attttttaac
     5701 caataggccg aaatcggcaa aatcccttat aaatcaaaag aatagaccga gatagggttg
     5761 agtgttgttc cagtttggaa caagagtcca ctattaaaga acgtggactc caacgtcaaa
     5821 ggnnnnnnnn nnnnnnnnnn nnnnnnnnnn nnnnnnnnnn nnnnnnnnnn ntnnnnnnnn
     5881 nnnnnnnnnn nnnnnnnnnn nnnnnnnnnn nnnnnnnnnn nnnnnnnnnn nnnnnnnnnn
     5941 nnnnnnnnnn nnnnnnnnnn nnngnnnnnn nnnnnnnnnn nnnnnnnnnn nnnnnnnnnn
     6001 nnnnnnnnnn nnnnnnnnnn nnnnnnnnnn nnnnnnnnnn nnnnnnnnnn nnnnnnnnnn
     6061 nnnnnnnnnn nnnnnnnnnn nnnnnnnncc cattcgccat tcaggctgcg caactgttgg
     6121 gaagggcgat cggtgcgggc ctcttcgcta ttacgccagt cgaccgccaa ttcaatatgg
     6181 cgtatatgga ctcatgccaa ttcaatatgg tggatctgga cctgtgccaa ttcaatatgg
     6241 cgtatatgga ctcgtgccaa ttcaatatgg tggatctgga ccccagccaa ttcaatatgg
     6301 cggacttggc accatgccaa ttcaatatgg cggacctggc actgtgccaa ctggggaggg
     6361 gtctacttgg cacggtgcca agtttgagga ggggtcttgg ccctgtgcca agtccgccat
     6421 attgaattgg catggtgcca ataatggcgg ccatattggc tatatgccag gatcaatata
     6481 taggcaatat ccaatatggc cctatgccaa tatggctatt ggccaggttc aatactatgt
     6541 attggcccta tgccatatag tattccatat atgggttttc ctattgacgt agatagcccc
     6601 tcccaatggg cggtcccata taccatatat ggggcttcct aataccgccc atagccactc
     6661 ccccattgac gtcaatggtc tctatatatg gtctttccta ttgacgtcat atgggcggtc
     6721 ctattgacgt atatggcgcc tcccccattg acgtcaatta cggtaaatgg cccgcctggc
     6781 tcaatgccca ttgacgtcaa taggaccacc caccattgac gtcaatggga tggctcattg
     6841 cccattcata tccgttctca cgccccctat tgacgtcaat gacggtaaat ggcccacttg
     6901 gcagtacatc aatatctatt aatagtaact tggcaagtac attactattg gaagtacgcc
     6961 agggtacatt ggcagtactc ccattgacgt caatggcggt aaatggcccg cgatggctgc
     7021 caagtacatc cccattgacg tcaatgggga ggggcaatga cgcaaatggg cgttccattg
     7081 acgtaaatgg gcggtaggcg tgcctaatgg gaggtctata taagcaatgc tcgtttaggg
     7141 aac
//
