>Addgene plasmid #36857 | ArcLight-A242 | depositor full sequence | sequence record 46724 | ArcLight-A242 sequence 7146 bps
CGCCATTCTGCCTGGGGACGTCGGAGCTAGCTTGATTTAGGTGACACTATAGAATACAAGCTTATGGAGG
GATTCGACGGTTCAGATTTTAGTCCTCCAGCTGATTTAGTTGGCGTTGACGGTGCAGTCATGCGGAACGT
CGTTGACGTCACGATAAATGGTGACGTCACTGCTCCGCCGAAAGCTGCGCCAAGAAAAAGTGAATCGGTA
AAGAAAGTTCATTGGAATGATGTAGACCAAGGACCGAGTGAAAAACCAGAGACAAGACAGGAGGAACGAA
TAGATATACCCGAGATTTCAGGTCTATGGTGGGGCGAGAATGAACATGGAGTGGACGATGGGAGAATGGA
GATACCTACTACTGGTGTAGGTCGCGTCCAGTTTCGTGTCCGAGCAGTGATTGATCATCTAGGGATGCGA
GTCTTTGGAGTCTTCCTAATTTTCTTGGACATCATCCTCATGATCATTGATCTCAGTCTTCCAGGAAAAA
GTGAATCTTCACAATCCTTTTATGACGGGATGGCTTTGGCTCTTTCTTGTTATTTCATGCTGGATTTAGG
ATTAAGGATATTTGCCTACGGGCCCAAGAATTTCTTCACCAACCCCTGGGAGGTTGCTGATGGTTTGATT
ATCGTTGTCACATTCGTCGTCACGATATTTTACACTGTGTTAGATGAATACGTGCAAGAAACAGGAGCCG
ATGGTTTGGGGCAATTGGTTGTGTTGGCCCGTTTGCTGCGTGTGGTTCGATTAGCAAGAATATTTTATTC
CCACCAACAAATGAAGGCTGGGGATCCCATGAGTAAAGGAGAAGAACTTTTCACTGGAGTTGTCCCAATT
CTTGTTGAATTAGATGGTGATGTTAATGGGCACAAATTTTCTGTCAGTGGAGAGGGTGAAGGTGATGCAA
CATACGGAAAACTTACCCTTAAATTTATTTGCACTACTGGAAAACTACCTGTTCCATGGCCAACACTTGT
CACTACTTTAACTTATGGTGTTCAATGCTTTTCAAGATACCCAGATCATATGAAACGGCATGACTTTTTC
AAGAGTGCCATGCCCGAAGGTTATGTACAGGAAAGAACTATATTTTTCAAAGATGACGGGAACTACAAGA
CACGTGCTGAAGTCAAGTTTGAAGGTGATACCCTTGTTAATAGAATCGAGTTAAAAGGTATTGATTTTAA
AGAAGATGGAAACATTCTTGGACACAAATTGGAATACAACTATAACGATCACCAGGTGTACATCATGGCA
GACAAACAAAAGAATGGAATCAAAGCTAACTTCAAAATTAGACACAACATTGAAGATGGAGGCGTTCAAC
TAGCAGACCATTATCAACAAAATACTCCAATTGGCGATGGGCCCGTCCTTTTACCAGACAACCATTACCT
GTTTACAACTTCTACTCTTTCGAAAGATCCCAACGAAAAGAGAGACCACATGGTCCTTCTTGAGTTTGTA
ACAGCTGATGGGATTACACATGGCATGGATGAACTATACAAATGATCTAGAACTATAGTGAGTCGTATTA
CGTAGATCCAGACATGATAAGATACATTGATGAGTTTGGACAAACCACAACTAGAATGCAGTGAAAAAAA
TGCTTTATTTGTGAAATTTGTGATGCTATTGCTTTATTTGTAACCATTATAAGCTGCAATAAACAAGTTA
ACAACAACAATTGCATTCATTTTATGTTTCAGGTTCAGGGGGAGGTGTGGGAGGTTTTTTAATTGATATC
CGCGGCGCCAATGCATTGGGCCCGGTACCCTGTGGAATGTGTGTCAGTTAGGGTGTGGAAAGTCCCCAGG
CTCCCCAGCAGGCAGAAGTATGCAAAGCATGCATCTCAATTAGTCAGCAACCAGGTGTGGAAAGTCCCCA
GGCTCCCCAGCAGGCAGAAGTATGCAAAGCATGCATCTCAATTAGTCAGCAACCATAGTCCCGCCCCTAA
CTCCGCCCATCCCGCCCCTAACTCCGCCCAGTTCCGCCCATTCTCCGCCCCATGGCTGACTAATTTTTTT
TATTTATGCAGAGGCCGAGGCCGCCTCTGCCTCTGAGCTATTCCAGAAGTAGTGAGGAGGCTTTTTTGGA
GGCCTAGGCTTTTGCAAAAAGCTCCCGGGAGCTTGTATATCCATTTTCGGATCTGATCAGCACGTGATGA
AAAAGCCTGAACTCACCGCGACGTCTGTCGAGAAGTTTCTGATCGAAAAGTTCGACAGCGTCTCCGACCT
GATGCAGCTCTCGGAGGGCGAAGAATCTCGTGCTTTCAGCTTCGATGTAGGAGGGCGTGGATATGTCCTG
CGGGTAAATAGCTGCGCCGATGGTTTCTACAAAGATCGTTATGTTTATCGGCACTTTGCATCGGCCGCGC
TCCCGATTCCGGAAGTGCTTGACATTGGGGAATTCAGCGAGAGCCTGACCTATTGCATCTCCCGCCGTGC
ACAGGGTGTCACGTTGCAAGACCTGCCTGAAACCGAACTGCCCGCTGTTCTGCAGCCGGTCGCGGAGGCC
ATGGATGCGATCGCTGCGGCCGATCTTAGCCAGACGAGCGGGTTCGGCCCATTCGGACCGCAAGGAATCG
GTCAATACACTACATGGCGTGATTTCATATGCGCGATTGCTGATCCCCATGTGTATCACTGGCAAACTGT
GATGGACGACACCGTCAGTGCGTCCGTCGCGCAGGCTCTCGATGAGCTGATGCTTTGGGCCGAGGACTGC
CCCGAAGTCCGGCACCTCGTGCACGCGGATTTCGGCTCCAACAATGTCCTGACGGACAATGGCCGCATAA
CAGCGGTCATTGACTGGAGCGAGGCGATGTTCGGGGATTCCCAATACGAGGTCGCCAACATCTTCTTCTG
GAGGCCGTGGTTGGCTTGTATGGAGCAGCAGACGCGCTACTTCGAGCGGAGGCATCCGGAGCTTGCAGGA
TCGCCGCGGCTCCGGGCGTATATGCTCCGCATTGGTCTTGACCAACTCTATCAGAGCTTGGTTGACGGCA
ATTTCGATGATGCAGCTTGGGCGCAGGGTCGATGCGACGCAATCGTCCGATCCGGAGCCGGGACTGTCGG
GCGTACACAAATCGCCCGCAGAAGCGCGGCCGTCTGGACCGATGGCTGTGTAGAAGTACTCGCCGATAGT
GGAAACCGACGCCCCAGCACTCGTCCGAGGGCAAAGGAATAGCACGTGCTACGAGATTTCGATTCCACCG
CCGCCTTCTATGAAAGGTTGGGCTTCGGAATCGTTTTCCGGGACGCCGGCTGGATGATCCTCCAGCGCGG
GGATCTCATGCTGGAGTTCTTCGCCCACCCCAACTTGTTTATTGCAGCTTATAATGGTTACAAATAAAGC
AATAGCATCACAAATTTCACAAATAAAGCATTTTTTTCACTGCATTCTAGTTGTGGTTTGTCCAAACTCA
TCAATGTATCTTATCATGTCTGTATACCGTACGCGCTTGGCGTAATCATGGTCATAGCTGTTTCCTGTGT
GAAATTGTTATCCGCTCACAATTCCACACAACATACGAGCCGGAAGCATAAAGTGTAAAGCCTGGGGTGC
CTAATGAGTGAGCTAACTCACATTAATTGCGTTGCGCTCACTGCCCGCTTTCCAGTCGGGAAACCTGTCG
TGCCAGCTGCATTAATGAATCGGCCAACGCGCGGGGAGAGGCGGTTTGCGTATTGGGCGCTCTTCCGCTT
CCTCGCTCACTGACTCGCTGCGCTCGGTCGTTCGGCTGCGGCGAGCGGTATCAGCTCACTCAAAGGCGGT
AATACGGTTATCCACAGAATCAGGGGATAACGCAGGAAAGAACATGTGAGCAAAAGGCCAGCAAAAGGCC
AGGAACCGTAAAAAGGCCGCGTTGCTGGCGTTTTTCCATAGGCTCCGCCCCCCTGACGAGCATCACAAAA
ATCGACGCTCAAGTCAGAGGTGGCGAAACCCGACAGGACTATAAAGATACCAGGCGTTTCCCCCTGGAAG
CTCCCTCGTGCGCTCTCCTGTTCCGACCCTGCCGCTTACCGGATACCTGTCCGCCTTTCTCCCTTCGGGA
AGCGTGGCGCTTTCTCATAGCTCACGCTGTAGGTATCTCAGTTCGGTGTAGGTCGTTCGCTCCAAGCTGG
GCTGTGTGCACGAACCCCCCGTTCAGCCCGACCGCTGCGCCTTATCCGGTAACTATCGTCTTGAGTCCAA
CCCGGTAAGACACGACTTATCGCCACTGGCAGCAGCCACTGGTAACAGGATTAGCAGAGCGAGGTATGTA
GGCGGTGCTACAGAGTTCTTGAAGTGGTGGCCTAACTACGGCTACACTAGAAGGACAGTATTTGGTATCT
GCGCTCTGCTGAAGCCAGTTACCTTCGGAAAAAGAGTTGGTAGCTCTTGATCCGGCAAACAAACCACCGC
TGGTAGCGGTGGTTTTTTTGTTTGCAAGCAGCAGATTACGCGCAGAAAAAAAGGATCTCAAGAAGATCCT
TTGATCTTTTCTACGGGGTCTGACGCTCAGTGGAACGAAAACTCACGTTAAGGGATTTTGGTCATGAGAT
TATCAAAAAGGATCTTCACCTAGATCCTTTTAAATTAAAAATGAAGTTTTAAATCAATCTAAAGTATATA
TGAGTAAACTTGGTCTGACAGTTACCAATGCTTAATCAGTGAGGCACCTATCTCAGCGATCTGTCTATTT
CGTTCATCCATAGTTGCCTGACTCCCCGTCGTGTAGATAACTACGATACGGGAGGGCTTACCATCTGGCC
CCAGTGCTGCAATGATACCGCGAGACCCACGCTCACCGGCTCCAGATTTATCAGCAATAAACCAGCCAGC
CGGAAGGGCCGAGCGCAGAAGTGGTCCTGCAACTTTATCCGCCTCCATCCAGTCTATTAATTGTTGCCGG
GAAGCTAGAGTAAGTAGTTCGCCAGTTAATAGTTTGCGCAACGTTGTTGCCATTGCTACAGGCATCGTGG
TGTCACGCTCGTCGTTTGGTATGGCTTCATTCAGCTCCGGTTCCCAACGATCAAGGCGAGTTACATGATC
CCCCATGTTGTGCAAAAAAGCGGTTAGCTCCTTCGGTCCTCCGATCGTTGTCAGAAGTAAGTTGGCCGCA
GTGTTATCACTCATGGTTATGGCAGCACTGCATAATTCTCTTACTGTCATGCCATCCGTAAGATGCTTTT
CTGTGACTGGTGAGTACTCAACCAAGTCATTCTGAGAATAGTGTATGCGGCGACCGAGTTGCTCTTGCCC
GGCGTCAATACGGGATAATACCGCGCCACATAGCAGAACTTTAAAAGTGCTCATCATTGGAAAACGTTCT
TCGGGGCGAAAACTCTCAAGGATCTTACCGCTGTTGAGATCCAGTTCGATGTAACCCACTCGTGCACCCA
ACTGATCTTCAGCATCTTTTACTTTCACCAGCGTTTCTGGGTGAGCAAAAACAGGAAGGCAAAATGCCGC
AAAAAAGGGAATAAGGGCGACACGGAAATGTTGAATACTCATACTCTTCCTTTTTCAATATTATTGAAGC
ATTTATCAGGGTTATTGTCTCATGAGCGGATACATATTTGAATGTATTTAGAAAAATAAACAAATAGGGG
TTCCGCGCACATTTCCCCGAAAAGTGCCACCTAAATTGTAAGCGTTAATATTTTGTTAAAATTCGCGTTA
AATTTTTGTTAAATCAGCTCATTTTTTAACCAATAGGCCGAAATCGGCAAAATCCCTTATAAATCAAAAG
AATAGACCGAGATAGGGTTGAGTGTTGTTCCAGTTTGGAACAAGAGTCCACTATTAAAGAACGTGGACTC
CAACGTCAAAGG
[49 nt withheld, positions 5823-5871]
T
[91 nt withheld, positions 5873-5963]
G
[124 nt withheld, positions 5965-6088]
CCCATTCGCCATTCAGGCTGCGCAACTGTTGGGAAGGGCGATCGGTGCGGGCCTCTTCGCTATTACGCCA
GTCGACCATAGCCAATTCAATATGGCGTATATGGACTCATGCCAATTCAATATGGTGGATCTGGACCTGT
GCCAATTCAATATGGCGTATATGGACTCGTGCCAATTCAATATGGTGGATCTGGACCCCAGCCAATTCAA
TATGGCGGACTTGGCACCATGCCAATTCAATATGGCGGACTTGGCACTGTGCCAACTGGGGAGGGGTCTA
CTTGGCACGGTGCCAAGTTTGAGGAGGGGTCTTGGCCCTGTGCCAAGTCCGCCATATTGAATTGGCATGG
TGCCAATAATGGCGGCCATATTGGCTATATGCCAGGATCAATATATAGGCAATATCCAATATGGCCCTAT
GCCAATATGGCTATTGGCCAGGTTCAATACTATGTATTGGCCCTATGCCATATAGTATTCCATATATGGG
TTTTCCTATTGACGTAGATAGCCCCTCCCAATGGGCGGTCCCATATACCATATATGGGGCTTCCTAATAC
CGCCCATAGCCACTCCCCCATTGACGTCAATGGTCTCTATATATGGTCTTTCCTATTGACGTCATATGGG
CGGTCCTATTGACGTATATGGCGCCTCCCCCATTGACGTCAATTACGGTAAATGGCCCGCCTGGCTCAAT
GCCCATTGACGTCAATAGGACCACCCACCATTGACGTCAATGGGATGGCTCATTGCCCATTCATATCCGT
TCTCACGCCCCCTATTGACGTCAATGACGGTAAATGGCCCACTTGGCAGTACATCAATATCTATTAATAG
TAACTTGGCAAGTACATTACTATTGGAAGGACGCCAGGGTACATTGGCAGTACTCCCATTGACGTCAATG
GCGGTAAATGGCCCGCGATGGCTGCCAAGTACATCCCCATTGACGTCAATGGGGAGGGGCAATGACGCAA
ATGGGCGTTCCATTGACGTAAATGGGCGGTAGGCGTGCCTAATGGGAGGTCTATATAAGCAATGCTCGTT
TAGGGAAC
Features (pLannotate 1.2.2; 18 found; start..end, strand, type, name):
     35..53      +  promoter       SP6 promoter: promoter for bacteriophage SP6 RNA polymerase
    799..1513    +  CDS            superecliptic pHluorin (fragment): pH-sensitive mutant of green fluorescent protein (Ng et al., 2002) excited strongly by blue light at neutral pH but minimally fluorescent at acidic pH
   1523..1540    -  promoter       T7 promoter (fragment): promoter for bacteriophage T7 RNA polymerase
   1545..1679    -  polyA_signal   SV40 poly(A) signal: SV40 polyadenylation signal
   1789..2118    +  promoter       SV40 promoter: SV40 enhancer and early promoter
   2167..3192    +  CDS            HygR: aminoglycoside phosphotransferase from E. coli; aph(4)-Ia; confers resistance to hygromycin
   3202..3327    +  CDS            ble (fragment): BLE_KLEPN - Experimental evidence at protein level: Swiss-Prot protein existence level 1. Binding protein with a strong affinity to the bleomycin family of antibiotics. Binds to CL990; an antimitotic-antibiotic compound. From Klebsiella pneumoniae.
   3322..3443    +  polyA_signal   SV40 poly(A) signal: SV40 polyadenylation signal
   3505..3521    -  protein_bind   lac operator: The lac repressor binds to the lac operator to inhibit transcription in E. coli. This inhibition can be relieved by adding lactose or isopropyl-β-D-thiogalactopyranoside (IPTG). lac repressor encoded by lacI
   3529..3559    -  promoter       lac promoter: promoter for the E. coli lac operon
   3574..3595    -  protein_bind   CAP binding site: CAP binding activates transcription in the presence of cAMP. E. coli catabolite activator protein
   3608..3700    -  CDS            lacI (fragment): lac repressor; lacI; The lac repressor binds to the lac operator to inhibit transcription in E. coli. This inhibition can be relieved by adding lactose or isopropyl-β-D-thiogalactopyranoside (IPTG).
   3883..4471    -  rep_origin     ori: high-copy-number ColE1/pMB1/pBR322/pUC origin of replication
   4642..5502    -  CDS            AmpR: β-lactamase; bla; confers resistance to ampicillin, carbenicillin, and related antibiotics
   5503..5607    -  promoter       AmpR promoter: bla
   5660..6088    -  rep_origin     f1 ori (sequence partly withheld): f1 bacteriophage origin of replication; arrow indicates direction of (+) strand synthesis
   6093..6159    -  CDS            lacZα (fragment): LacZα fragment of β-galactosidase; lacZ fragment
   6162..7146    +  promoter       CMV IE94 promoter: enhancer/promoter region of simian cytomegalovirus major immediate early transcription unit IE94
