[The description below was written by a language model from this plasmid's Addgene catalogue record, the feature table of its GenBank file and pLannotate feature annotations shown in this document.]
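Description:
ArcLight-A242 is a mammalian expression plasmid of about 7.1 kb encoding a genetically encoded fluorescent voltage sensor, built in a pCS2+ backbone that was modified by adding a hygromycin resistance cassette. It is maintained in E. coli as a high-copy plasmid through a ColE1/pUC-type origin with ampicillin selection (AmpR, beta-lactamase), and also carries an f1 origin. For selecting stably transfected mammalian cells, HygR is driven by the SV40 enhancer/early promoter, which includes the SV40 origin, and is followed by an SV40 polyadenylation signal.

The roughly 1.45 kb insert, cloned between HindIII and XbaI, is a fusion of the S1–S4 voltage-sensing domain of the Ciona intestinalis voltage-sensitive phosphatase (Ci-VSP, carrying R217Q) with super ecliptic pHluorin (carrying A227D). The fluorescent protein is joined at position A242 of the Ci-VSP sequence. The feature tables annotate only the pHluorin coding region; the Ci-VSP portion is not labelled, but presumably lies in the unannotated stretch upstream of it. Expression is driven by the simian cytomegalovirus IE94 enhancer/promoter and terminated by an SV40 poly(A) signal. An SP6 promoter lies between the CMV promoter and the insert, which in pCS2+ vectors allows in vitro transcription of sense RNA, and a reverse-oriented T7 promoter lies just downstream of the coding sequence.

In this design, voltage-driven movements of the membrane-embedded sensor domain change the fluorescence of the attached pHluorin, giving an optical readout of membrane potential. The associated publication describes using such probes to image single action potentials and subthreshold electrical events in neurons.
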