Addgene plasmid #36857: ArcLight-A242
Depositing lab: Vincent Pieribone. Depositing organization: John B. Pierce Laboratory. Publication: Single action potentials and subthreshold electrical events imaged in neurons with a fluorescent protein voltage probe. Jin L, Han Z, Platisa J, Wooltorton JR, Cohen LB, Pieribone VA. Neuron. 2012 Sep 6;75(5):779-85. 10.1016/j.neuron.2012.06.040 PubMed 22958819.
Backbone
  Vector backbone: pCS2+
  Backbone size w/o insert (bp): 5694
  Total vector size (bp): 7146
  Modifications to backbone: a hygromysin resistance gene was inserted to facilitate selection for stably transfected cells.
  Vector type: Mammalian Expression
  Selectable markers: Hygromycin
Growth in bacteria
  Bacterial resistance: Ampicillin, 100 μg/mL
  Growth temperature: 37°C
  Growth strain: DH5alpha
  Copy number: High Copy
Gene/Insert
  Gene/Insert name: fluorescent protein voltage sensor (alt names: ArcLight; Ci-VSP; super ecliptic pHluorin)
  Species: Ciona intestinalis
  Insert size (bp): 1452
  Mutation: Ci-VSP contains R217Q mutation; super ecliptic pHluorin contains A227D mutation
  GenBank ID: AB183035 AY533296
  Promoter: semian CMV
  Cloning method: Restriction Enzyme; 5′ cloning site HindIII (not destroyed); 3′ cloning site XbaI (not destroyed)
  Sequencing primers: 5′ GACGTAAATGGGCGGTAGGCGTG; 3′ TTAAAAAACCTCCCACACCTC
Resource information
  A portion of this plasmid was derived from a plasmid made by: Dr. Atsushi Miyawaki, Laboratory for Cell Function Dynamics, Brain Science Institute, RIKEN, 2-1 Hirosawa, Saitama 351-0198, Japan.
Terms and licenses: Academic/Nonprofit Terms; Industry Terms: Not Available to Industry
Depositor comments: http://www.fluorogenetic-voltage-sensors.org/ This construct is composed of the S1-4 domain of the CiVSP voltage sensor. Super ecliptic pHluorin is inserted at position A242 in the CiVSP sequence.
How to cite: ArcLight-A242 was a gift from Vincent Pieribone (Addgene plasmid # 36857 ; http://n2t.net/addgene:36857 ; RRID:Addgene_36857)
