>Addgene plasmid #36857 | ArcLight-A242 | addgene partial sequence | sequence record 47914 | CMV-F 5'-CGCAAATGGGCGGTAGGCGTG-3'
CGCCATTCTGCCTGGGGACGTCGGAGCTAGCTTGATTTAGGTGACACTATAGAATACAAGCTTATGGAGG
GATTCGACGGTTCAGATTTTAGTCCTCCAGCTGATTTAGTTGGCGTTGACGGTGCAGTCATGCGGAACGT
CGTTGACGTCACGATAAATGGTGACGTCACTGCTCCGCCGAAAGCTGCGCCAAGAAAAAGTGAATCGGTA
AAGAAAGTTCATTGGAATGATGTAGACCAAGGACCGAGTGAAAAACCAGAGACAAGACAGGAGGAACGAA
TAGATATACCCGAGATTTCAGGTCTATGGTGGGGCGAGAATGAACATGGAGTGGACGATGGGAGAATGGA
GATACCTACTACTGGTGTAGGTCGCGTCCAGTTTCGTGTCCGAGCAGTGATTGATCATCTAGGGATGCGA
GTCTTTGGAGTCTTCCTAATTTTCTTGGACATCATCCTCATGATCATTGATCTCAGTCTTCCAGGAAAAA
GTGAATCTTCACAATCCTTTTATGACGGGATGGCTTTGGCTCTTTCTTGTTATTTCATGCTGGATTTAGG
ATTAAGGATATTTGCCTACGGGCCCAAGAATTTCTTCACCAACCCCTGGGAGGTTGCTGATGGTTTGATT
ATCGTTGTCACATTCGTCGTCACGATATTTTACACTGTGTTAGATGAATACGTGCAAGAAACAGGAGCCG
ATGGTTTGGGGCAATTGGTTGTGTTGGCCCGTTTGCTGCGTGTGGTTCGATTAGCAAGAATATTTTATTC
CCACCAACAAATGAAGGCTGGGGATCCCATGAGTAAAGGAGAAGAACTTTTCACTGGAGTTGTCCCAATT
CTTGTTGAATTAGATGGTGATGTTAATGGGCACAAATTTTCTGTCAGTGGAGAGGGTGAAGGTGATGCA
