>Addgene plasmid #36857 | ArcLight-A242 | addgene partial sequence | sequence record 49815 | pBABE-3
GCATTGGCGCCGCGGATATCAATTAAAAAACCTCCCACACCTCCCCCTGAACCTGAAACATAAAATGAAT
GCAATTGTTGTTGTTAACTTGTTTATTGCAGCTTATAATGGTTACAAATAAAGCAATAGCATCACAAATT
TCACAAATAAAGCATTTTTTTCACTGCATTCTAGTTGTGGTTTGTCCAAACTCATCAATGTATCTTATCA
TGTCTGGATCTACGTAATACGACTCACTATAGTTCTAGATCATTTGTATAGTTCATCCATGCCATGTGTA
ATCCCATCAGCTGTTACAAACTCAAGAAGGACCATGTGGTCTCTCTTTTCGTTGGGATCTTTCGAAAGAG
TAGAAGTTGTAAACAGGTAATGGTTGTCTGGTAAAAGGACGGGCCCATCGCCAATTGGAGTATTTTGTTG
ATAATGGTCTGCTAGTTGAACGCCTCCATCTTCAATGTTGTGTCTAATTTTGAAGTTAGCTTTGATTCCA
TTCTTTTGTTTGTCTGCCATGATGTACACCTGGTGATCGTTATAGTTGTATTCCAATTTGTGTCCAAGAA
TGTTTCCATCTTCTTTAAAATCAATACCTTTTAACTCGATTCTATTAACAAGGGTATCACCTTCAAACTT
GACTTCAGCACGTGTCTTGTAGTTCCCGTCATCTTTGAAAAATATAGTTCTTTCCTGTACATAACCTTCG
GGCATGGCACTCTTGAAAAAGTCATGCCGTTTCATATGATCTGGGTATCTTGAAAAGCATTGAACACCAT
AAGTTAAAGTAGTGACAAGTGTTGGCCATGGAACAGGTAGTTTTCCAGTAGTG
